>Addgene plasmid #84194 | Osa-pCAMBIA-1301-STTM156 | depositor partial sequence | sequence record 160750 | Backbone sequence
GATCTGAGGGTAAATTTCTAGTTTTTCTCCTTCATTTTCTTGGTTAGGACCCTTTTCTCTTTTTATTTTT
TTGAGCTTTGATCTTTCTTTAAACTGATCTATTTTTTAATTGATTGGTTATGGTGTAAATATTACATAGC
TTTAACTGATAATCTGATTACTTTATTTCGTGTGTCTATGATGATGATGATAGTTACAGAACCGACGACT
CGTCCGTCCTGTAGAAACCCCAACCCGTGAAATCAAAAAACTCGACGGCCTGTGGGCATTCAGTCTGGAT
CGCGAAAACTGTGGAATTGATCAGCGTTGGTGGGAAAGCGCGTTACAAGAAAGCCGGGCAATTGCTGTGC
CAGGCAGTTTTAACGATCAGTTCGCCGATGCAGATATTCGTAATTATGCGGGCAACGTCTGGTATCAGCG
CGAAGTCTTTATACCGAAAGGTTGGGCAGGCCAGCGTATCGTGCTGCGTTTCGATGCGGTCACTCATTAC
GGCAAAGTGTGGGTCAATAATCAGGAAGTGATGGAGCATCAGGGCGGCTATACGCCATTTGAAGCCGATG
TCACGCCGTATGTTATTGCCGGGAAAAGTGTACGTATCACCGTTTGTGTGAACAACGAACTGAACTGGCA
GACTATCCCGCCGGGAATGGTGATTACCGACGAAAACGGCAAGAAAAAGCAGTCTTACTTCCATGATTTC
TTTAACTATGCCGGAATCCATCGCAGCGTAATGCTCTACACCACGCCGAACACCTGGGTGGACGATATCA
CCGTGGTGACGCATGTCGCGCAAGACTGTAACCACGCGTCTGTTGACTGGCAGGTGGTGGCCAATGGTGA
TGTCAGCGTTGAACTGCGTGATGCGGATCAACAGGTGGTTGCAACTGGACAAGGCACTAGCGGGACTTTG
CAAGTGGTGAATCCGCACCTCTGGCAACCGGGTGAAGGTTATCTCTATGAACTCGAAGTCACAGCCAAAA
GCCAGACAGAGTCTGATATCTACCCGCTTCGCGTCGGCATCCGGTCAGTGGCAGTGAAGGGCCAACAGTT
CCTGATTAACCACAAACCGTTCTACTTTACTGGCTTTGGTCGTCATGAAGATGCGGACTTACGTGGCAAA
GGATTCGATAACGTGCTGATGGTGCACGACCACGCATTAATGGACTGGATTGGGGCCAACTCCTACCGTA
CCTCGCATTACCCTTACGCTGAAGAGATGCTCGACTGGGCAGATGAACATGGCATCGTGGTGATTGATGA
AACTGCTGCTGTCGGCTTTCAGCTGTCTTTAGGCATTGGTTTCGAAGCGGGCAACAAGCCGAAAGAACTG
TACAGCGAAGAGGCAGTCAACGGGGAAACTCAGCAAGCGCACTTACAGGCGATTAAAGAGCTGATAGCGC
GTGACAAAAACCACCCAAGCGTGGTGATGTGGAGTATTGCCAACGAACCGGATACCCGTCCGCAAGGTGC
ACGGGAATATTTCGCGCCACTGGCGGAAGCAACGCGTAAACTCGACCCGACGCGTCCGATCACCTGCGTC
AATGTAATGTTCTGCGACGCTCACACCGATACCATCAGCGATCTCTTTGATGTGCTGTGCCTGAACCGTT
ATTACGGATGGTATGTCCAAAGCGGCGATTTGGAAACGGCAGAGAAGGTACTGGAAAAAGAACTTCTGGC
CTGGCAGGAGAAACTGCATCAGCCGATTATCATCACCGAATACGGCGTGGATACGTTAGCCGGGCTGCAC
TCAATGTACACCGACATGTGGAGTGAAGAGTATCAGTGTGCATGGCTGGATATGTATCACCGCGTCTTTG
ATCGCGTCAGCGCCGTCGTCGGTGAACAGGTATGGAATTTCGCCGATTTTGCGACCTCGCAAGGCATATT
GCGCGTTGGCGGTAACAAGAAAGGGATCTTCACTCGCGACCGCAAACCGAAGTCGGCGGCTTTTCTGCTG
CAAAAACGCTGGACTGGCATGAACTTCGGTGAAAAACCGCAGCAGGGAGGCAAACAAGCTAGCCACCACC
ACCACCACCACGTGTGAATTACAGGTGACCAGCTCGAATTTCCCCGATCGTTCAAACATTTGGCAATAAA
GTTTCTTAAGATTGAATCCTGTTGCCGGTCTTGCGATGATTATCATATAATTTCTGTTGAATTACGTTAA
GCATGTAATAATTAACATGTAATGCATGACGTTATTTATGAGATGGGTTTTTATGATTAGAGTCCCGCAA
TTATACATTTAATACGCGATAGAAAACAAAATATAGCGCGCAAACTAGGATAAATTATCGCGCGCGGTGT
CATCTATGTTACTAGATCGGGAATTAAACTATCAGTGTTTGACAGGATATATTGGCGGGTAAACCTAAGA
GAAAAGAGCGTTTATTAGAATAACGGATATTTAAAAGGGCGTGAAAAGGTTTATCCGTTCGTCCATTTGT
ATGTGCATGCCAACCACAGGGTTCCCCTCGGGATCAAAGTACTTTGATCCAACCCCTCCGCTGCTATAGT
GCAGTCGGCTTCTGACGTTCAGTGCAGCCGTCTTCTGAAAACGACATGTCGCACAAGTCCTAAGTTACGC
GACAGGCTGCCGCCCTGCCCTTTTCCTGGCGTTTTCTTGTCGCGTGTTTTAGTCGCATAAAGTAGAATAC
TTGCGACTAGAACCGGAGACATTACGCCATGAACAAGAGCGCCGCCGCTGGCCTGCTGGGCTATGCCCGC
GTCAGCACCGACGACCAGGACTTGACCAACCAACGGGCCGAACTGCACGCGGCCGGCTGCACCAAGCTGT
TTTCCGAGAAGATCACCGGCACCAGGCGCGACCGCCCGGAGCTGGCCAGGATGCTTGACCACCTACGCCC
TGGCGACGTTGTGACAGTGACCAGGCTAGACCGCCTGGCCCGCAGCACCCGCGACCTACTGGACATTGCC
GAGCGCATCCAGGAGGCCGGCGCGGGCCTGCGTAGCCTGGCAGAGCCGTGGGCCGACACCACCACGCCGG
CCGGCCGCATGGTGTTGACCGTGTTCGCCGGCATTGCCGAGTTCGAGCGTTCCCTAATCATCGACCGCAC
CCGGAGCGGGCGCGAGGCCGCCAAGGCCCGAGGCGTGAAGTTTGGCCCCCGCCCTACCCTCACCCCGGCA
CAGATCGCGCACGCCCGCGAGCTGATCGACCAGGAAGGCCGCACCGTGAAAGAGGCGGCTGCACTGCTTG
GCGTGCATCGCTCGACCCTGTACCGCGCACTTGAGCGCAGCGAGGAAGTGACGCCCACCGAGGCCAGGCG
GCGCGGTGCCTTCCGTGAGGACGCATTGACCGAGGCCGACGCCCTGGCGGCCGCCGAGAATGAACGCCAA
GAGGAACAAGCATGAAACCGCACCAGGACGGCCAGGACGAACCGTTTTTCATTACCGAAGAGATCGAGGC
GGAGATGATCGCGGCCGGGTACGTGTTCGAGCCGCCCGCGCACGTCTCAACCGTGCGGCTGCATGAAATC
CTGGCCGGTTTGTCTGATGCCAAGCTGGCGGCCTGGCCGGCCAGCTTGGCCGCTGAAGAAACCGAGCGCC
GCCGTCTAAAAAGGTGATGTGTATTTGAGTAAAACAGCTTGCGTCATGCGGTCGCTGCGTATATGATGCG
ATGAGTAAATAAACAAATACGCAAGGGGAACGCATGAAGGTTATCGCTGTACTTAACCAGAAAGGCGGGT
CAGGCAAGACGACCATCGCAACCCATCTAGCCCGCGCCCTGCAACTCGCCGGGGCCGATGTTCTGTTAGT
CGATTCCGATCCCCAGGGCAGTGCCCGCGATTGGGCGGCCGTGCGGGAAGATCAACCGCTAACCGTTGTC
GGCATCGACCGCCCGACGATTGACCGCGACGTGAAGGCCATCGGCCGGCGCGACTTCGTAGTGATCGACG
GAGCGCCCCAGGCGGCGGACTTGGCTGTGTCCGCGATCAAGGCAGCCGACTTCGTGCTGATTCCGGTGCA
GCCAAGCCCTTACGACATATGGGCCACCGCCGACCTGGTGGAGCTGGTTAAGCAGCGCATTGAGGTCACG
GATGGAAGGCTACAAGCGGCCTTTGTCGTGTCGCGGGCGATCAAAGGCACGCGCATCGGCGGTGAGGTTG
CCGAGGCGCTGGCCGGGTACGAGCTGCCCATTCTTGAGTCCCGTATCACGCAGCGCGTGAGCTACCCAGG
CACTGCCGCCGCCGGCACAACCGTTCTTGAATCAGAACCCGAGGGCGACGCTGCCCGCGAGGTCCAGGCG
CTGGCCGCTGAAATTAAATCAAAACTCATTTGAGTTAATGAGGTAAAGAGAAAATGAGCAAAAGCACAAA
CACGCTAAGTGCCGGCCGTCCGAGCGCACGCAGCAGCAAGGCTGCAACGTTGGCCAGCCTGGCAGACACG
CCAGCCATGAAGCGGGTCAACTTTCAGTTGCCGGCGGAGGATCACACCAAGCTGAAGATGTACGCGGTAC
GCCAAGGCAAGACCATTACCGAGCTGCTATCTGAATACATCGCGCAGCTACCAGAGTAAATGAGCAAATG
AATAAATGAGTAGATGAATTTTAGCGGCTAAAGGAGGCGGCATGGAAAATCAAGAACAACCAGGCACCGA
CGCCGTGGAATGCCCCATGTGTGGAGGAACGGGCGGTTGGCCAGGCGTAAGCGGCTGGGTTGTCTGCCGG
CCCTGCAATGGCACTGGAACCCCCAAGCCCGAGGAATCGGCGTGAGCGGTCGCAAACCATCCGGCCCGGT
ACAAATCGGCGCGGCGCTGGGTGATGACCTGGTGGAGAAGTTGAAGGCCGCGCAGGCCGCCCAGCGGCAA
CGCATCGAGGCAGAAGCACGCCCCGGTGAATCGTGGCAAGCGGCCGCTGATCGAATCCGCAAAGAATCCC
GGCAACCGCCGGCAGCCGGTGCGCCGTCGATTAGGAAGCCGCCCAAGGGCGACGAGCAACCAGATTTTTT
CGTTCCGATGCTCTATGACGTGGGCACCCGCGATAGTCGCAGCATCATGGACGTGGCCGTTTTCCGTCTG
TCGAAGCGTGACCGACGAGCTGGCGAGGTGATCCGCTACGAGCTTCCAGACGGGCACGTAGAGGTTTCCG
CAGGGCCGGCCGGCATGGCCAGTGTGTGGGATTACGACCTGGTACTGATGGCGGTTTCCCATCTAACCGA
ATCCATGAACCGATACCGGGAAGGGAAGGGAGACAAGCCCGGCCGCGTGTTCCGTCCACACGTTGCGGAC
GTACTCAAGTTCTGCCGGCGAGCCGATGGCGGAAAGCAGAAAGACGACCTGGTAGAAACCTGCATTCGGT
TAAACACCACGCACGTTGCCATGCAGCGTACGAAGAAGGCCAAGAACGGCCGCCTGGTGACGGTATCCGA
GGGTGAAGCCTTGATTAGCCGCTACAAGATCGTAAAGAGCGAAACCGGGCGGCCGGAGTACATCGAGATC
GAGCTAGCTGATTGGATGTACCGCGAGATCACAGAAGGCAAGAACCCGGACGTGCTGACGGTTCACCCCG
ATTACTTTTTGATCGATCCCGGCATCGGCCGTTTTCTCTACCGCCTGGCACGCCGCGCCGCAGGCAAGGC
AGAAGCCAGATGGTTGTTCAAGACGATCTACGAACGCAGTGGCAGCGCCGGAGAGTTCAAGAAGTTCTGT
TTCACCGTGCGCAAGCTGATCGGGTCAAATGACCTGCCGGAGTACGATTTGAAGGAGGAGGCGGGGCAGG
CTGGCCCGATCCTAGTCATGCGCTACCGCAACCTGATCGAGGGCGAAGCATCCGCCGGTTCCTAATGTAC
GGAGCAGATGCTAGGGCAAATTGCCCTAGCAGGGGAAAAAGGTCGAAAAGGTCTCTTTCCTGTGGATAGC
ACGTACATTGGGAACCCAAAGCCGTACATTGGGAACCGGAACCCGTACATTGGGAACCCAAAGCCGTACA
TTGGGAACCGGTCACACATGTAAGTGACTGATATAAAAGAGAAAAAAGGCGATTTTTCCGCCTAAAACTC
TTTAAAACTTATTAAAACTCTTAAAACCCGCCTGGCCTGTGCATAACTGTCTGGCCAGCGCACAGCCGAA
GAGCTGCAAAAAGCGCCTACCCTTCGGTCGCTGCGCTCCCTACGCCCCGCCGCTTCGCGTCGGCCTATCG
CGGCCGCTGGCCGCTCAAAAATGGCTGGCCTACGGCCAGGCAATCTACCAGGGCGCGGACAAGCCGCGCC
GTCGCCACTCGACCGCCGGCGCCCACATCAAGGCACCCTGCCTCGCGCGTTTCGGTGATGACGGTGAAAA
CCTCTGACACATGCAGCTCCCGGAGACGGTCACAGCTTGTCTGTAAGCGGATGCCGGGAGCAGACAAGCC
CGTCAGGGCGCGTCAGCGGGTGTTGGCGGGTGTCGGGGCGCAGCCATGACCCAGTCACGTAGCGATAGCG
GAGTGTATACTGGCTTAACTATGCGGCATCAGAGCAGATTGTACTGAGAGTGCACCATATGCGGTGTGAA
ATACCGCACAGATGCGTAAGGAGAAAATACCGCATCAGGCGCTCTTCCGCTTCCTCGCTCACTGACTCGC
TGCGCTCGGTCGTTCGGCTGCGGCGAGCGGTATCAGCTCACTCAAAGGCGGTAATACGGTTATCCACAGA
ATCAGGGGATAACGCAGGAAAGAACATGTGAGCAAAAGGCCAGCAAAAGGCCAGGAACCGTAAAAAGGCC
GCGTTGCTGGCGTTTTTCCATAGGCTCCGCCCCCCTGACGAGCATCACAAAAATCGACGCTCAAGTCAGA
GGTGGCGAAACCCGACAGGACTATAAAGATACCAGGCGTTTCCCCCTGGAAGCTCCCTCGTGCGCTCTCC
TGTTCCGACCCTGCCGCTTACCGGATACCTGTCCGCCTTTCTCCCTTCGGGAAGCGTGGCGCTTTCTCAT
AGCTCACGCTGTAGGTATCTCAGTTCGGTGTAGGTCGTTCGCTCCAAGCTGGGCTGTGTGCACGAACCCC
CCGTTCAGCCCGACCGCTGCGCCTTATCCGGTAACTATCGTCTTGAGTCCAACCCGGTAAGACACGACTT
ATCGCCACTGGCAGCAGCCACTGGTAACAGGATTAGCAGAGCGAGGTATGTAGGCGGTGCTACAGAGTTC
TTGAAGTGGTGGCCTAACTACGGCTACACTAGAAGGACAGTATTTGGTATCTGCGCTCTGCTGAAGCCAG
TTACCTTCGGAAAAAGAGTTGGTAGCTCTTGATCCGGCAAACAAACCACCGCTGGTAGCGGTGGTTTTTT
TGTTTGCAAGCAGCAGATTACGCGCAGAAAAAAAGGATCTCAAGAAGATCCTTTGATCTTTTCTACGGGG
TCTGACGCTCAGTGGAACGAAAACTCACGTTAAGGGATTTTGGTCATGCATTCTAGGTACTAAAACAATT
CATCCAGTAAAATATAATATTTTATTTTCTCCCAATCAGGCTTGATCCCCAGTAAGTCAAAAAATAGCTC
GACATACTGTTCTTCCCCGATATCCTCCCTGATCGACCGGACGCAGAAGGCAATGTCATACCACTTGTCC
GCCCTGCCGCTTCTCCCAAGATCAATAAAGCCACTTACTTTGCCATCTTTCACAAAGATGTTGCTGTCTC
CCAGGTCGCCGTGGGAAAAGACAAGTTCCTCTTCGGGCTTTTCCGTCTTTAAAAAATCATACAGCTCGCG
CGGATCTTTAAATGGAGTGTCTTCTTCCCAGTTTTCGCAATCCACATCGGCCAGATCGTTATTCAGTAAG
TAATCCAATTCGGCTAAGCGGCTGTCTAAGCTATTCGTATAGGGACAATCCGATATGTCGATGGAGTGAA
AGAGCCTGATGCACTCCGCATACAGCTCGATAATCTTTTCAGGGCTTTGTTCATCTTCATACTCTTCCGA
GCAAAGGACGCCATCGGCCTCACTCATGAGCAGATTGCTCCAGCCATCATGCCGTTCAAAGTGCAGGACC
TTTGGAACAGGCAGCTTTCCTTCCAGCCATAGCATCATGTCCTTTTCCCGTTCCACATCATAGGTGGTCC
CTTTATACCGGCTGTCCGTCATTTTTAAATATAGGTTTTCATTTTCTCCCACCAGCTTATATACCTTAGC
AGGAGACATTCCTTCCGTATCTTTTACGCAGCGGTATTTTTCGATCAGTTTTTTCAATTCCGGTGATATT
CTCATTTTAGCCATTTATTATTTCCTTCCTCTTTTCTACAGTATTTAAAGATACCCCAAGAAGCTAATTA
TAACAAGACGAACTCCAATTCACTGTTCCTTGCATTCTAAAACCTTAAATACCAGAAAACAGCTTTTTCA
AAGTTGTTTTCAAAGTTGGCGTATAACATAGTATCGACGGAGCCGATTTTGAAACCGCGGTGATCACAGG
CAGCAACGCTCTGTCATCGTTACAATCAACATGCTACCCTCCGCGAGATCATCCGTGTTTCAAACCCGGC
AGCTTAGTTGCCGTTCTTCCGAATAGCATCGGTAACATGAGCAAAGTCTGCCGCCTTACAACGGCTCTCC
CGCTGACGCCGTCCCGGACTGATGGGCTGCCTGTATCGAGTGGTGATTTTGTGCCGAGCTGCCGGTCGGG
GAGCTGTTGGCTGGCTGGTGGCAGGATATATTGTGGTGTAAACAAATTGACGCTTAGACAACTTAATAAC
ACATTGCGGACGTTTTTAATGTACTGAATTAACGCCGAATTAATTCGGGGGATCTGGATTTTAGTACTGG
ATTTTGGTTTTAGGAATTAGAAATTTTATTGATAGAAGTATTTTACAAATACAAATACATACTAAGGGTT
TCTTATATGCTCAACACATGAGCGAAACCCTATAGGAACCCTAATTCCCTTATCTGGGAACTACTCACAC
ATTATTATGGAGAAACTCGAGCTTGTCGATCGACAGATCCGGTCGGCATCTACTCTATTTCTTTGCCCTC
GGACGAGTGCTGGGGCGTCGGTTTCCACTATCGGCGAGTACTTCTACACAGCCATCGGTCCAGACGGCCG
CGCTTCTGCGGGCGATTTGTGTACGCCCGACAGTCCCGGCTCCGGATCGGACGATTGCGTCGCATCGACC
CTGCGCCCAAGCTGCATCATCGAAATTGCCGTCAACCAAGCTCTGATAGAGTTGGTCAAGACCAATGCGG
AGCATATACGCCCGGAGTCGTGGCGATCCTGCAAGCTCCGGATGCCTCCGCTCGAAGTAGCGCGTCTGCT
GCTCCATACAAGCCAACCACGGCCTCCAGAAGAAGATGTTGGCGACCTCGTATTGGGAATCCCCGAACAT
CGCCTCGCTCCAGTCAATGACCGCTGTTATGCGGCCATTGTCCGTCAGGACATTGTTGGAGCCGAAATCC
GCGTGCACGAGGTGCCGGACTTCGGGGCAGTCCTCGGCCCAAAGCATCAGCTCATCGAGAGCCTGCGCGA
CGGACGCACTGACGGTGTCGTCCATCACAGTTTGCCAGTGATACACATGGGGATCAGCAATCGCGCATAT
GAAATCACGCCATGTAGTGTATTGACCGATTCCTTGCGGTCCGAATGGGCCGAACCCGCTCGTCTGGCTA
AGATCGGCCGCAGCGATCGCATCCATAGCCTCCGCGACCGGTTGTAGAACAGCGGGCAGTTCGGTTTCAG
GCAGGTCTTGCAACGTGACACCCTGTGCACGGCGGGAGATGCAATAGGTCAGGCTCTCGCTAAACTCCCC
AATGTCAAGCACTTCCGGAATCGGGAGCGCGGCCGATGCAAAGTGCCGATAAACATAACGATCTTTGTAG
AAACCATCGGCGCAGCTATTTACCCGCAGGACATATCCACGCCCTCCTACATCGAAGCTGAAAGCACGAG
ATTCTTCGCCCTCCGAGAGCTGCATCAGGTCGGAGACGCTGTCGAACTTTTCGATCAGAAACTTCTCGAC
AGACGTCGCGGTGAGTTCAGGCTTTTTCATATCTCATTGCCCCCCGGGATCTGCGAAAGCTCGAGAGAGA
TAGATTTGTAGAGAGAGACTGGTGATTTCAGCGTGTCCTCTCCAAATGAAATGAACTTCCTTATATAGAG
GAAGGTCTTGCGAAGGATAGTGGGATTGTGCGTCATCCCTTACGTCAGTGGAGATATCACATCAATCCAC
TTGCTTTGAAGACGTGGTTGGAACGTCTTCTTTTTCCACGATGCTCCTCGTGGGTGGGGGTCCATCTTTG
GGACCACTGTCGGCAGAGGCATCTTGAACGATAGCCTTTCCTTTATCGCAATGATGGCATTTGTAGGTGC
CACCTTCCTTTTCTACTGTCCTTTTGATGAAGTGACAGATAGCTGGGCAATGGAATCCGAGGAGGTTTCC
CGATATTACCCTTTGTTGAAAAGTCTCAATAGCCCTTTGGTCTTCTGAGACTGTATCTTTGATATTCTTG
GAGTAGACGAGAGTGTCGTGCTCCACCATGTTATCACATCAATCCACTTGCTTTGAAGACGTGGTTGGAA
CGTCTTCTTTTTCCACGATGCTCCTCGTGGGTGGGGGTCCATCTTTGGGACCACTGTCGGCAGAGGCATC
TTGAACGATAGCCTTTCCTTTATCGCAATGATGGCATTTGTAGGTGCCACCTTCCTTTTCTACTGTCCTT
TTGATGAAGTGACAGATAGCTGGGCAATGGAATCCGAGGAGGTTTCCCGATATTACCCTTTGTTGAAAAG
TCTCAATAGCCCTTTGGTCTTCTGAGACTGTATCTTTGATATTCTTGGAGTAGACGAGAGTGTCGTGCTC
CACCATGTTGGCAAGCTGCTCTAGCCAATACGCAAACCGCCTCTCCCCGCGCGTTGGCCGATTCATTAAT
GCAGCTGGCACGACAGGTTTCCCGACTGGAAAGCGGGCAGTGAGCGCAACGCAATTAATGTGAGTTAGCT
CACTCATTAGGCACCCCAGGCTTTACACTTTATGCTTCCGGCTCGTATGTTGTGTGGAATTGTGAGCGGA
TAACAATTTCACACAGGAAACAGCTATGACCATGATTACGAATTCGAGCTCGGTACCCGGGGATCCTCTA
GAGTCGACCTGCAGGCATGCAAGCTTGGCACTGGCCGTCGTTTTACAACGTCGTGACTGGGAAAACCCTG
GCGTTACCCAACTTAATCGCCTTGCAGCACATCCCCCTTTCGCCAGCTGGCGTAATAGCGAAGAGGCCCG
CACCGATCGCCCTTCCCAACAGTTGCGCAGCCTGAATGGCGAATGCTAGAGCAGCTTGAGCTTGGATCAG
ATTGTCGTTTCCCGCCTTCAGTTTAGCTTCATGGAGTCAAAGATTCAAATAGAGGACCTAACAGAACTCG
CCGTAAAGACTGGCGAACAGTTCATACAGAGTCTCTTACGACTCAATGACAAGAAGAAAATCTTCGTCAA
CATGGTGGAGCACGACACACTTGTCTACTCCAAAAATATCAAAGATACAGTCTCAGAAGACCAAAGGGCA
ATTGAGACTTTTCAACAAAGGGTAATATCCGGAAACCTCCTCGGATTCCATTGCCCAGCTATCTGTCACT
TTATTGTGAAGATAGTGGAAAAGGAAGGTGGCTCCTACAAATGCCATCATTGCGATAAAGGAAAGGCCAT
CGTTGAAGATGCCTCTGCCGACAGTGGTCCCAAAGATGGACCCCCACCCACGAGGAGCATCGTGGAAAAA
GAAGACGTTCCAACCACGTCTTCAAAGCAAGTGGATTGATGTGATATCTCCACTGACGTAAGGGATGACG
CACAATCCCACTATCCTTCGCAAGACCCTTCCTCTATATAAGGAAGTTCATTTCATTTGGAGAGAACACG
GGGGACTCTTGACCATGGTA
