>Addgene plasmid #84194 | Osa-pCAMBIA-1301-STTM156 | addgene partial sequence | sequence record 174455 | Addgene Partial NGS Result
ATAGCCCTTTGGTCTTCTGAGACTGTATCTTTGATATTCTTGGAGTAGACGAGAGTGTCGTGCTCCACCA
TGTTGGCAAGCTGCTCTAGCCAATACGCAAACCGCCTCTCCCCGCGCGTTGGCCGATTCATTAATGCAGC
TGGCACGACAGGTTTCCCGACTGGAAAGCGGGCAGTGAGCGCAACGCAATTAATGTGAGTTAGCTCACTC
ATTAGGCACCCCAGGCTTTACACTTTATGCTTCCGGCTCGTATGTTGTGTGGAATTGTGAGCGGATAACA
ATTTCACACAGGAAACAGCTATGACATGATTACGAATTCGAGCTCGGTACCCGGGGATCCTCTAGCTAGA
TTAATTAAGTTTGCAAGCAGCAGATTACGCGCAGAAAAAAAGGATCTCAAGGAGATCCTTTGGATCACAA
AAAAAAGCCCACTCATTAGGCGGGTTAAATTCCCGGGTACTGCAGCCGATTCATTAATGCAGGTTAACCT
GGCTTATCGAAATTAATACGACTCACTATAGGGAGACCGGTAGATCTGATCCCTACTCCAAAAATGTCAA
AGATACAGTCTCAGAAGACCAAAGGGCTATTGAGACTTTTCAACAAAGGGTAATTTCGGGAAACCTCCTC
GGATTCCATTGCCCAGCTATCTGTCACTTCATCGAAAGGACAGTGGAAAAGGAAGGTGGCTCCTACAAAT
GCCATCATTGCGATAAAGGAAAGGCTATCATTCAAGATGCCTCTGCCGACAGTGGTCCCAGAGATGGACC
CCCACCCACGAGGAGCATCGTGGGAAAAGAAGACGTTCCAACCACGTCTTCAAAGCAAGTGGATTGATGT
GACATCTCCACTGACGTAAGGGGTGACGCACAATCCCGCCCCTACTCCAAAAATGTCAAAGATACTGTCT
CAGAAGACCAAAGGGCTATTGAGACTTTTCAACAAAGGGTAATTTCGGGAAACCTCCTCGGATTCCATTG
CCCAGCTACCTGTCACCTCATCGAAAGGACAGTAGAAAAGGAAGGTGGCTCCTACAAATGCCATCATCGC
GATAAAGGAAAGGCTATCATTCAAGATGCCTCTGCCGACAGTGGTCCCAAAGATGGACCCCCACCCACGA
GGAGCATCGTGGAAAAAGAAGACGTTCCAACCACGTCTTCAAAGCAAGTGGATTGATGTGACATCTCCAC
TGACATAAGGGATGACGCACAACCCCACTATCCTTCGCAAGACCCTTCCTCTATATAAGGAAGTTCATTT
CATTTGGAGAGGACAGCCCAAGCTTGGTACCGTGCTCACTCGAGTCTTCTGTCAGTTGTTGTTGTTATGG
TCTAATTTAAATATGGTCTAAAGAAGAAGAATGTGCTCACTCGAGTCTTCTGTCAGGATCCACTAGTGAA
TTCGGTACGCTGAAATCACCAGTCTCTCTCTACAAATCTATCTCTCTCTATTTTCTCCATAAATAATGTG
TGAGTAGTTTCCCGATAAGGGAAATTAGGGTTCTTATAGGGTTTCGCTCATGTGTTGAGCATATAAGAGA
CCCTTAGTATGTATTTGTATTTGTAAAATACTTCTATCAATAAAATTTCTAATTCCTAAAACCAAAATCC
AGTACTAAAATCCAGATCTCCTAAAGTCCCTATAGATCTTTGTCGTGAATATAAACCAGACACGAGACGA
CTAGACCTGGAGCCCAGACGCCGTTCGAAGCTAGAAGTACCGCTTAGGCAGGAGGCCGTTAGGGAAAAGA
TGCTAAGGCAGGGTTGGTTACGTTGACTCCCCCGTAGGTTTGGTTTAAATATGATGAAGTGGACGGAAGG
AAGGAGGAAGACAAGGAAGGATAAGGTTGCAGGCCCTGTGCAAGGTAAGAAGATGGAAATTTGATAGAGG
TACGCTACTATACTTATACTATACGCTAAGGGAATGATTGTATTTATACCCTATACCCCCTAATAACCCC
TTATCAATTTAAGAAATAATCCGCATAAGCCCCCGCTTAAAAATTGGTATCAGAGCCATGAATAGGTCTA
TGACCAAAACTCAAGAGGATAAAACCTCACCAAAATACGAAAGAGTCCTTAACTCTAAAGATAAAAGATC
TTTCAAGATCAAAACTAGTTCCCTCACACCGGTGACGGGGATCGCATGCGACCTCTAGACCATCACATTG
GAGCTTCAGCTGCTCGAGTTCTATAGTGTCACCTAAATCATATGTGTATGATACATAAGGTTATGTATTA
ATTGTAGCCGCGTTCTAACGTCGACAGGCCTGTACCAATTACGCCCCGCCCTGCCACTCATCGCAGTACT
GTTGTAATTCATTAAGCATTCTGCCGACATGGAAGCCATCACAAACGGCATGATGAACCTGAATCGCCAG
CGGCATCAGCACCTTGTCGCCTTGCGTATAATATTTGCCCATGGTGAAAACGGGGGCGAAGAAGTTGTCC
ATATTGGCCACGTTTAAATCAAAACTGGTGAAACTCACCCAGGGATTGGCTGAGACGAAAAACATATTCT
CAATAAACCCTTTAGGGAAATAGGCCAGGTTTTCACCGTAACACGCCACATCTTGCGAATATATGTGTAG
AAACTGCCGGAAATCGTCGTGGTATTCACTCCAGAGCGATGAAAACGTTTCAGTTTGCTCATGGAAAACG
GTGTAACAAGGGTGAACACTATCCCATATTACCAGCTCACCGTCTTTCATTGCCATACGGAACTCCGGAT
GAGCATTCATCAGGCGGGCAAGAATGTGAATAAAGGCCGGATAAAACTTGTGCTTATTTTTCTTTACGGT
CTTTAAAAAGGCCGTAATATCCAGCTGAACGGTCTGGTTATAGGTACATTGAGCAACTGACTGAAATGCC
CCAAAATGTTCTTTACGATGCCATTGGGATATATCAACGGTGGTATATCCAGTGATTTCTTTCTCCATTT
TAGCTTCCTTAGCTCCTGAAAATCTCGATAACTCATTAAAACTTATCGATGATAAGCTGTCAAACATGAG
AATTTAGCCCGCCTAATGAGCGGGCTTTTTGCTGTGATCCGCGTTGCTGGCGTTTTTCCATAGGCTCCGC
CCCCCTGACGAGCATCACAAAAATCGACGCTCAAGTCAGAGGTGGCGAAACCCGACAGGACTATAAAGAT
ACCAGGCGTTTCCCCCCTGGAAGCTCCCTCGTGCGCTCTCCTGTTCCGACCCTGCCGCTTACCGGATACC
TGTCCGCCTTTCTTAATTAACTGCAGGCATGCAAGCTTGGCACTGGCCGTCGTTTTACAACGTCGTGACT
GGGAAAACCCTGGCGTTACCCAACTTAATCGCCTTGCAGCACATCCCCCTTTCGCCAGCTGGCGTAATAG
CGAAGAGGCCCGCACCGATCGCCCTTCCCAACAGTTGCGCAGCCTGAATGGCGAATGCTAGAGCAGCTTG
AGCTTGGATCAGATTGTCGTTTCCCGCCTTCAGTTTAGCTTCATGGAGTCAAAGATTCAAATAGAGGACC
TAACAGAACTCGCCGTAAAGACTGGCGAACAGTTCATACAGAGTCTCTTACGACTCAATGACAAGAAGAA
AATCTTCGTCAACATGGTGGAGCACGACACACTTGTCTACTCCAAAAATATCAAAGATACAGTCTCAGAA
GACCAAAGGGCAATTGAGACTTTTCAACAAAGGGTAATATCCGGAAACCTCCTCGGATTCCATTGCCCAG
CTATCTGTCACTTTATTGTGAAGATAGTGGAAAAGGAAGGTGGCTCCTACAAATGCCATCATTGCGATAA
AGGAAAGGCCATCGTTGAAGATGCCTCTGCCGACAGTGGTCCCAAAGATGGACCCCCACCCACGAGGAGC
ATCGTGGAAAAAGAAGACGTTCCAACCACGTCTTCAAAGCAAGTGGATTGATGTGATATCTCCACTGACG
TAAGGGATGACGCACAATCCCACTATCCTTCGCAAGACCCTTCCTCTATATAAGGAAGTTCATTTCATTT
GGAGAGAACACGGGGGACTCTTGACCATGGTAGATCTGAGGGTAAATTTCTAGTTTTTCTCCTTCATTTT
CTTGGTTAGGACCCTTTTCTCTTTTTATTTTTTTGAGCTTTGATCTTTCTTTAAACTGATCTATTTTTTA
ATTGATTGGTTATGGTGTAAATATTACATAGCTTTAACTGATAATCTGATTACTTTATTTCGTGTGTCTA
TGATGATGATGATAGTTACAGAACCGACGACTCGTCCGTCCTGTAGAAACCCCAACCCGTGAAATCAAAA
AACTCGACGGCCTGTGGGCATTCAGTCTGGATCGCGAAAACTGTGGAATTGATCAGCGTTGGTGGGAAAG
CGCGTTACAAGAAAGCCGGGCAATTGCTGTGCCAGGCAGTTTTAACGATCAGTTCGCCGATGCAGATATT
CGTAATTATGCGGGCAACGTCTGGTATCAGCGCGAAGTCTTTATACCGAAAGGTTGGGCAGGCCAGCGTA
TCGTGCTGCGTTTCGATGCGGTCACTCATTACGGCAAAGTGTGGGTCAATAATCAGGAAGTGATGGAGCA
TCAGGGCGGCTATACGCCATTTGAAGCCGATGTCACGCCGTATGTTATTGCCGGGAAAAGTGTACGTATC
ACCGTTTGTGTGAACAACGAACTGAACTGGCAGACTATCCCGCCGGGAATGGTGATTACCGACGAAAACG
GCAAGAAAAAGCAGTCTTACTTCCATGATTTCTTTAACTATGCCGGAATCCATCGCAGCGTAATGCTCTA
CACCACGCCGAACACCTGGGTGGACGATATCACCGTGGTGACGCATGTCGCGCAAGACTGTAACCACGCG
TCTGTTGACTGGCAGGTGGTGGCCAATGGTGATGTCAGCGTTGAACTGCGTGATGCGGATCAACAGGTGG
TTGCAACTGGACAAGGCACTAGCGGGACTTTGCAAGTGGTGAATCCGCACCTCTGGCAACCGGGTGAAGG
TTATCTCTATGAACTGTGCGTCACAGCCAAAAGCCAGACAGAGTGTGATATCTACCCGCTTCGCGTCGGC
ATCCGGTCAGTGGCAGTGAAGGGCGAACAGTTCCTGATTAACCACAAACCGTTCTACTTTACTGGCTTTG
GTCGTCATGAAGATGCGGACTTGCGTGGCAAAGGATTCGATAACGTGCTGATGGTGCACGACCACGCATT
AATGGACTGGATTGGGGCCAACTCCTACCGTACCTCGCATTACCCTTACGCTGAAGAGATGCTCGACTGG
GCAGATGAACATGGCATCGTGGTGATTGATGAAACTGCTGCTGTCGGCTTTAACCTCTCTTTAGGCATTG
GTTTCGAAGCGGGCAACAAGCCGAAAGAACTGTACAGCGAAGAGGCAGTCAACGGGGAAACTCAGCAAGC
GCACTTACAGGCGATTAAAGAGCTGATAGCGCGTGACAAAAACCACCCAAGCGTGGTGATGTGGAGTATT
GCCAACGAACCGGATACCCGTCCGCAAGGTGCACGGGAATATTTCGCGCCACTGGCGGAAGCAACGCGTA
AACTCGACCCGACGCGTCCGATCACCTGCGTCAATGTAATGTTCTGCGACGCTCACACCGATACCATCAG
CGATCTCTTTGATGTGCTGTGCCTGAACCGTTATTACGGATGGTATGTCCAAAGCGGCGATTTGGAAACG
GCAGAGAAGGTACTGGAAAAAGAACTTCTGGCCTGGCAGGAGAAACTGCATCAGCCGATTATCATCACCG
AATACGGCGTGGATACGTTAGCCGGGCTGCACTCAATGTACACCGACATGTGGAGTGAAGAGTATCAGTG
TGCATGGCTGGATATGTATCACCGCGTCTTTGATCGCGTCAGCGCCGTCGTCGGTGAACAGGTATGGAAT
TTCGCCGATTTTGCGACCTCGCAAGGCATATTGCGCGTTGGCGGTAACAAGAAAGGGATCTTCACTCGCG
ACCGCAAACCGAAGTCGGCGGCTTTTCTGCTGCAAAAACGCTGGACTGGCATGAACTTCGGTGAAAAACC
GCAGCAGGGAGGCAAACAAGCTAGCCACCACCACCACCACCACGTGTGAATTACAGGTGACCAGCTCGAA
TTTCCCCGATCGTTCAAACATTTGGCAATAAAGTTTCTTAAGATTGAATCCTGTTGCCGGTCTTGCGATG
ATTATCATATAATTTCTGTTGAATTACGTTAAGCATGTAATAATTAACATGTAATGCATGACGTTATTTA
TGAGATGGGTTTTTATGATTAGAGTCCCGCAATTATACATTTAATACGCGATAGAAAACAAAATATAGCG
CGCAAACTAGGATAAATTATCGCGCGCGGTGTCATCTATGTTACTAGATCGGGAATTAAACTATCAGTGT
TTGACAGGATATATTGGCGGGTAAACCTAAGAGAAAAGAGCGTTTATTAGAATAATCGGATATTTAAAAG
GGCGTGAAAAGGTTTATCCGTTCGTCCATTTGTATGTGCATGCCAACCACAGGGTTCCCCTCGGGATCAA
AGTACTTTGATCCAACCCCTCCGCTGCTATAGTGCAGTCGGCTTCTGACGTTCAGTGCAGCCGTCTTCTG
AAAACGACATGTCGCACAAGTCCTAAGTTACGCGACAGGCTGCCGCCCTGCCCTTTTCCTGGCGTTTTCT
TGTCGCGTGTTTTAGTCGCATAAAGTAGAATACTTGCGACTAGAACCGGAGACATTACGCCATGAACAAG
AGCGCCGCCGCTGGCCTGCTGGGCTATGCCCGCGTCAGCACCGACGACCAGGACTTGACCAACCAACGGG
CCGAACTGCACGCGGCCGGCTGCACCAAGCTGTTTTCCGAGAAGATCACCGGCACCAGGCGCGACCGCCC
GGAGCTGGCCAGGATGCTTGACCACCTACGCCCTGGCGACGTTGTGACAGTGACCAGGCTAGACCGCCTG
GCCCGCAGCACCCGCGACCTACTGGACATTGCCGAGCGCATCCAGGAGGCCGGCGCGGGCCTGCGTAGCC
TGGCAGAGCCGTGGGCCGACACCACCACGCCGGCCGGCCGCATGGTGTTGACCGTGTTCGCCGGCATTGC
CGAGTTCGAGCGTTCCCTAATCATCGACCGCACCCGGAGCGGGCGCGAGGCCGCCAAGGCCCGAGGCGTG
AAGTTTGGCCCCCGCCCTACCCTCACCCCGGCACAGATCGCGCACGCCCGCGAGCTGATCGACCAGGAAG
GCCGCACCGTGAAAGAGGCGGCTGCACTGCTTGGCGTGCATCGCTCGACCCTGTACCGCGCACTTGAGCG
CAGCGAGGAAGTGACGCCCACCGAGGCCAGGCGGCGCGGTGCCTTCCGTGAGGACGCATTGACCGAGGCC
GACGCCCTGGCGGCCGCCGAGAATGAACGCCAAGAGGAACAAGCATGAAACCGCACCAGGACGGCCAGGA
CGAACCGTTTTTCATTACCGAAGAGATCGAGGCGGAGATGATCGCGGCCGGGTACGTGTTCGAGCCGCCC
GCGCACGTCTCAACCGTGCGGCTGCATGAAATCCTGGCCGGTTTGTCTGATGCCAAGCTGGCGGCCTGGC
CGGCCAGCTTGGCCGCTGAAGAAACCGAGCGCCGCCGTCTAAAAAGGTGATGTGTATTTGAGTAAAACAG
CTTGCGTCATGCGGTCGCTGCGTATATGATGCGATGAGTAAATAAACAAATACGCAAGGGGAACGCATGA
AGGTTATCGCTGTACTTAACCAGAAAGGCGGGTCAGGCAAGACGACCATCGCAACCCATCTAGCCCGCGC
CCTGCAACTCGCCGGGGCCGATGTTCTGTTAGTCGATTCCGATCCCCAGGGCAGTGCCCGCGATTGGGCG
GCCGTGCGGGAAGATCAACCGCTAACCGTTGTCGGCATCGACCGCCCGACGATTGACCGCGACGTGAAGG
CCATCGGCCGGCGCGACTTCGTAGTGATCGACGGAGCGCCCCAGGCGGCGGACTTGGCTGTGTCCGCGAT
CAAGGCAGCCGACTTCGTGCTGATTCCGGTGCAGCCAAGCCCTTACGACATATGGGCCACCGCCGACCTG
GTGGAGCTGGTTAAGCAGCGCATTGAGGTCACGGATGGAAGGCTACAAGCGGCCTTTGTCGTGTCGCGGG
CGATCAAAGGCACGCGCATCGGCGGTGAGGTTGCCGAGGCGCTGGCCGGGTACGAGCTGCCCATTCTTGA
GTCCCGTATCACGCAGCGCGTGAGCTACCCAGGCACTGCCGCCGCCGGCACAACCGTTCTTGAATCAGAA
CCCGAGGGCGACGCTGCCCGCGAGGTCCAGGCGCTGGCCGCTGAAATTAAATCAAAACTCATTTGAGTTA
ATGAGGTAAAGAGAAAATGAGCAAAAGCACAAACACGCTAAGTGCCGGCCGTCCGAGCGCACGCAGCAGC
AAGGCTGCAACGTTGGCCAGCCTGGCAGACACGCCAGCCATGAAGCGGGTCAACTTTCAGTTGCCGGCGG
AGGATCACACCAAGCTGAAGATGTACGCGGTACGCCAAGGCAAGACCATTACCGAGCTGCTATCTGAATA
CATCGCGCAGCTACCAGAGTAAATGAGCAAATGAATAAATGAGTAGATGAATTTTAGCGGCTAAAGGAGG
CGGCATGGAAAATCAAGAACAACCAGGCACCGACGCCGTGGAATGCCCCATGTGTGGAGGAACGGGCGGT
TGGCCAGGCGTAAGCGGCTGGGTTGCCTGCCGGCCCTGCAATGGCACTGGAACCCCCAAGCCCGAGGAAT
CGGCGTGAGCGGTCGCAAACCATCCGGCCCGGTACAAATCGGCGCGGCGCTGGGTGATGACCTGGTGGAG
AAGTTGAAGGCCGCGCAGGCCGCCCAGCGGCAACGCATCGAGGCAGAAGCACGCCCCGGTGAATCGTGGC
AAGCGGCCGCTGATCGAATCCGCAAAGAATCCCGGCAACCGCCGGCAGCCGGTGCGCCGTCGATTAGGAA
GCCGCCCAAGGGCGACGAGCAACCAGATTTTTTCGTTCCGATGCTCTATGACGTGGGCACCCGCGATAGT
CGCAGCATCATGGACGTGGCCGTTTTCCGTCTGTCGAAGCGTGACCGACGAGCTGGCGAGGTGATCCGCT
ACGAGCTTCCAGACGGGCACGTAGAGGTTTCCGCAGGGCCGGCCGGCATGGCCAGTGTGTGGGATTACGA
CCTGGTACTGATGGCGGTTTCCCATCTAACCGAATCCATGAACCGATACCGGGAAGGGAAGGGAGACAAG
CCCGGCCGCGTGTTCCGTCCACACGTTGCGGACGTACTCAAGTTCTGCCGGCGAGCCGATGGCGGAAAGC
AGAAAGACGACCTGGTAGAAACCTGCATTCGGTTAAACACCACGCACGTTGCCATGCAGCGTACGAAGAA
GGCCAAGAACGGCCGCCTGGTGACGGTATCCGAGGGTGAAGCCTTGATTAGCCGCTACAAGATCGTAAAG
AGCGAAACCGGGCGGCCGGAGTACATCGAGATCGAGCTAGCTGATTGGATGTACCGCGAGATCACAGAAG
GCAAGAACCCGGACGTGCTGACGGTTCACCCCGATTACTTTTTGATCGATCCCGGCATCGGCCGTTTTCT
CTACCGCCTGGCACGCCGCGCCGCAGGCAAGGCAGAAGCCAGATGGTTGTTCAAGACGATCTACGAACGC
AGTGGCAGCGCCGGAGAGTTCAAGAAGTTCTGTTTCACCGTGCGCAAGCTGATCGGGTCAAATGACCTGC
CGGAGTACGATTTGAAGGAGGAGGCGGGGCAGGCTGGCCCGATCCTAGTCATGCGCTACCGCAACCTGAT
CGAGGGCGAAGCATCCGCCGGTTCCTAATGTACGGAGCAGATGCTAGGGCAAATTGCCCTAGCAGGGGAA
AAAGGTCGAAAAGGTCTCTTTCCTGTGGATAGCACGTACATTGGGAACCCAAAGCCGTACATTGGGAACC
GGAACCCGTACATTGGGAACCCAAAGCCGTACATTGGGAACCGGTCACACATGTAAGTGACTGATATAAA
AGAGAAAAAAGGCGATTTTTCCGCCTAAAACTCTTTAAAACTTATTAAAACTCTTAAAACCCGCCTGGCC
TGTGCATAACTGTCTGGCCAGCGCACAGCCGAAGAGCTGCAAAAAGCGCCTACCCTTCGGTCGCTGCGCT
CCCTACGCCCCGCCGCTTCGCGTCGGCCTATCGCGGCCGCTGGCCGCTCAAAAATGGCTGGCCTACGGCC
AGGCAATCTACCAGGGCGCGGACAAGCCGCGCCGTCGCCACTCGACCGCCGGCGCCCACATCAAGGCACC
CTGCCTCGCGCGTTTCGGTGATGACGGTGAAAACCTCTGACACATGCAGCTCCCGGAGACGGTCACAGCT
TGTCTGTAAGCGGATGCCGGGAGCAGACAAGCCCGTCAGGGCGCGTCAGCGGGTGTTGGCGGGTGTCGGG
GCGCAGCCATGACCCAGTCACGTAGCGATAGCGGAGTGTATACTGGCTTAACTATGCGGCATCAGAGCAG
ATTGTACTGAGAGTGCACCATATGCGGTGTGAAATACCGCACAGATGCGTAAGGAGAAAATACCGCATCA
GGCGCTCTTCCGCTTCCTCGCTCACTGACTCGCTGCGCTCGGTCGTTCGGCTGCGGCGAGCGGTATCAGC
TCACTCAAAGGCGGTAATACGGTTATCCACAGAATCAGGGGATAACGCAGGAAAGAACATGTGAGCAAAA
GGCCAGCAAAAGGCCAGGAACCGTAAAAAGGCCGCGTTGCTGGCGTTTTTCCATAGGCTCCGCCCCCCTG
ACGAGCATCACAAAAATCGACGCTCAAGTCAGAGGTGGCGAAACCCGACAGGACTATAAAGATACCAGGC
GTTTCCCCCTGGAAGCTCCCTCGTGCGCTCTCCTGTTCCGACCCTGCCGCTTACCGGATACCTGTCCGCC
TTTCTCCCTTCGGGAAGCGTGGCGCTTTCTCATAGCTCACGCTGTAGGTATCTCAGTTCGGTGTAGGTCG
TTCGCTCCAAGCTGGGCTGTGTGCACGAACCCCCCGTTCAGCCCGACCGCTGCGCCTTATCCGGTAACTA
TCGTCTTGAGTCCAACCCGGTAAGACACGACTTATCGCCACTGGCAGCAGCCACTGGTAACAGGATTAGC
AGAGCGAGGTATGTAGGCGGTGCTACAGAGTTCTTGAAGTGGTGGCCTAACTACGGCTACACTAGAAGGA
CAGTATTTGGTATCTGCGCTCTGCTGAAGCCAGTTACCTTCGGAAAAAGAGTTGGTAGCTCTTGATCCGG
CAAACAAACCACCGCTGGTAGCGGTGGTTTTTTTGTTTGCAAGCAGCAGATTACGCGCAGAAAAAAAGGA
TCTCAAGAAGATCCTTTGATCTTTTCTACGGGGTCTGACGCTCAGTGGAACGAAAACTCACGTTAAGGGA
TTTTGGTCATGCATTCTAGGTACTAAAACAATTCATCCAGTAAAATATAATATTTTATTTTCTCCCAATC
AGGCTTGATCCCCAGTAAGTCAAAAAATAGCTCGACATACTGTTCTTCCCCGATATCCTCCCTGATCGAC
CGGACGCAGAAGGCAATGTCATACCACTTGTCCGCCCTGCCGCTTCTCCCAAGATCAATAAAGCCACTTA
CTTTGCCATCTTTCACAAAGATGTTGCTGTCTCCCAGGTCGCCGTGGGAAAAGACAAGTTCCTCTTCGGG
CTTTTCCGTCTTTAAAAAATCATACAGCTCGCGCGGATCTTTAAATGGAGTGTCTTCTTCCCAGTTTTCG
CAATCCACATCGGCCAGATCGTTATTCAGTAAGTAATCCAATTCGGCTAAGCGGCTGTCTAAGCTATTCG
TATAGGGACAATCCGATATGTCGATGGAGTGAAAGAGCCTGATGCACTCCGCATACAGCTCGATAATCTT
TTCAGGGCTTTGTTCATCTTCATACTCTTCCGAGCAAAGGACGCCATCGGCCTCACTCATGAGCAGATTG
CTCCAGCCATCATGCCGTTCAAAGTGCAGGACCTTTGGAACAGGCAGCTTTCCTTCCAGCCATAGCATCA
TGTCCTTTTCCCGTTCCACATCATAGGTGGTCCCTTTATACCGGCTGTCCGTCATTTTTAAATATAGGTT
TTCATTTTCTCCCACCAGCTTATATACCTTAGCAGGAGACATTCCTTCCGTATCTTTTACGCAGCGGTAT
TTTTCGATCAGTTTTTTCAATTCCGGTGATATTCTCATTTTAGCCATTTATTATTTCCTTCCTCTTTTCT
ACAGTATTTAAAGATACCCCAAGAAGCTAATTATAACAAGACGAACTCCAATTCACTGTTCCTTGCATTC
TAAAACCTTAAATACCAGAAAACAGCTTTTTCAAAGTTGTTTTCAAAGTTGGCGTATAACATAGTATCGA
CGGAGCCGATTTTGAAACCGCGGTGATCACAGGCAGCAACGCTCTGTCATCGTTACAATCAACATGCTAC
CCTCCGCGAGATCATCCGTGTTTCAAACCCGGCAGCTTAGTTGCCGTTCTTCCGAATAGCATCGGTAACA
TGAGCAAAGTCTGCCGCCTTACAACGGCTCTCCCGCTGACGCCGTCCCGGACTGATGGGCTGCCTGTATC
GAGTGGTGATTTTGTGCCGAGCTGCCGGTCGGGGAGCTGTTGGCTGGCTGGTGGCAGGATATATTGTGGT
GTAAACAAATTGACGCTTAGACAACTTAATAACACATTGCGGACGTTTTTAATGTACTGAATTAACGCCG
AATTAATTCGGGGGATCTGGATTTTAGTACTGGATTTTGGTTTTAGGAATTAGAAATTTTATTGATAGAA
GTATTTTACAAATACAAATACATACTAAGGGTTTCTTATATGCTCAACACATGAGCGAAACCCTATAGGA
ACCCTAATTCCCTTATCTGGGAACTACTCACACATTATTATGGAGAAACTCGAGCTTGTCGATCGACAGA
TCCCGGTCGGCATCTACTCTATTTCTTTGCCCTCGGACGAGTGCTGGGGCGTCGGTTTCCACTATCGGCG
AGTACTTCTACACAGCCATCGGTCCAGACGGCCGCGCTTCTGCGGGCGATTTGTGTACGCCCGACAGTCC
CGGCTCCGGATCGGACGATTGCGTCGCATCGACCCTGCGCCCAAGCTGCATCATCGAAATTGCCGTCAAC
CAAGCTCTGATAGAGTTGGTCAAGACCAATGCGGAGCATATACGCCCGGAGTCGTGGCGATCCTGCAAGC
TCCGGATGCCTCCGCTCGAAGTAGCGCGTCTGCTGCTCCATACAAGCCAACCACGGCCTCCAGAAGAAGA
TGTTGGCGACCTCGTATTGGGAATCCCCGAACATCGCCTCGCTCCAGTCAATGACCGCTGTTATGCGGCC
ATTGTCCGTCAGGACATTGTTGGAGCCGAAATCCGCGTGCACGAGGTGCCGGACTTCGGGGCAGTCCTCG
GCCCAAAGCATCAGCTCATCGAGAGCCTGCGCGACGGACGCACTGACGGTGTCGTCCATCACAGTTTGCC
AGTGATACACATGGGGATCAGCAATCGCGCATATGAAATCACGCCATGTAGTGTATTGACCGATTCCTTG
CGGTCCGAATGGGCCGAACCCGCTCGTCTGGCTAAGATCGGCCGCAGCGATCGCATCCATAGCCTCCGCG
ACCGGTTGTAGAACAGCGGGCAGTTCGGTTTCAGGCAGGTCTTGCAACGTGACACCCTGTGAACGGCGGG
AGATGCAATAGGTCAGGCTCTCGCTAAACTCCCCAATGTCAAGCACTTCCGGAATCGGGAGCGCGGCCGA
TGCAAAGTGCCGATAAACATAACGATCTTTGTAGAAACCATCGGCGCAGCTATTTACCCGCAGGACATAT
CCACGCCCTCCTACATCGAAGCTGAAAGCACGAGATTCTTCGCCCTCCGAGAGCTGCATCAGGTCGGAGA
CGCTGTCGAACTTTTCGATCAGAAACTTCTCGACAGACGTCGCGGTGAGTTCAGGCTTTTTCATATCTCA
TTGCCCCCCGGATCTGCGAAAGCTCGAGAGAGATAGATTTGTAGAGAGAGACTGGTGATTTCAGCGTGTC
CTCTCCAAATGAAATGAACTTCCTTATATAGAGGAAGGGTCTTGCGAAGGATAGTGGGATTGTGCGTCAT
CCCTTACGTCAGTGGAGATATCACATCAATCCACTTGCTTTGAAGACGTGGTTGGAACGTCTTCTTTTTC
CACGATGCTCCTCGTGGGTGGGGGTCCATCTTTGGGACCACTGTCGGCAGAGGCATCTTGAACGATAGCC
TTTCCTTTATCGCAATGATGGCATTTGTAGGTGCCACCTTCCTTTTCTACTGTCCTTTTGATGAAGTGAC
AGATAGCTGGGCAATGGAATCCGAGGAGGTTTCCCGATATTACCCTTTGTTGAAAAGTCTCAATAGCCCT
TTGGTCTTCTGAGACTGTATCTTTGATATTCTTGGAGTAGACGAGAGTGTCGTGCTCCACCATGTTCACA
TCAATCCACTTGCTTTGAAGACGTGGTTGGAACGTCTTCTTTTTCCACGATGCTCCTCGTGGGTGGGGGT
CCATCTTTGGGACCACTGTCGGCAGAGGCATCTTGAACGATAGCCTTTCCTTTATCGCAATGATGGCATT
TGTAGGTGCCACCTTCCTTTTCTACTGTCCTTTTGATGAAGTGACAGATAGCTGGGCAATGGAATCCGAG
GAGGTTTCCCGATATTACCCTTTGTTGAAAAGTCTCAATAGCCCTTTGGTCTTCTGAGACTGTATCTTTG
ATATTCTTGGAGTAGACGAGAGTGTCGTGCTCCACCATGTTGGCAAGCTGCTCTAGCC
