>Addgene plasmid #84194 | Osa-pCAMBIA-1301-STTM156 | depositor partial sequence | sequence record 174456 | STTM156
CATTTGGAGAGGACAGCCCAAGCTTGGTACCGTGCTCACTCGAGTCTTCTGTCAGTTGTTGTTGTTATGG
TCTAATTTAAATATGGTCTAAAGAAGAAGAATGTGCTCACTCGAGTCTTCTGTCAGGATCCACTAGTGAA
TTCGGTACGCTGAAATCACCAG
