[The description below was written by a language model from this plasmid's Addgene catalogue record.]
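Description:
Osa-pCAMBIA-1301-STTM156 is a plant binary vector built on the pCAMBIA-1301 backbone (about 11.8 kb without insert) and designed to interfere with miR156 function in rice. The pCAMBIA series are T-DNA vectors generally used for Agrobacterium-mediated plant transformation, although the record does not itself describe the delivery route or list the replication origins. The catalogue entry classes it as a bacterial, yeast and plant expression vector. In bacteria it is selected with both chloramphenicol and kanamycin, and hygromycin is recorded as the selectable marker, which in this backbone family serves to select transformed plant tissue. Copy number is given as unknown.

The payload is an insert of roughly 2.9 kb, cloned as a PacI fragment and driven by a doubled (2x) 35S promoter, a strong constitutive promoter for plants. It carries a short tandem target mimic (STTM) directed against rice miR156, a family encoded by multiple loci according to the miRBase entries cited in the depositor comments. In the STTM approach, a transcript carries two non-cleavable miRNA binding sites joined by a short spacer. These sites sequester the mature small RNA and trigger its degradation, which relieves repression of its natural targets. The result is a functional knockdown of a whole miRNA family, useful for loss-of-function studies of miR156 in rice. The insert is far larger than an STTM module alone, so it presumably includes promoter and other cassette elements, but the record does not break down its composition, and no feature table was provided. The depositor notes that the STTM sequence may differ slightly from the reference sequence, and states that these differences should not affect function.
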