Addgene plasmid #84194: Osa-pCAMBIA-1301-STTM156
Purpose: Disturb the expression of miR156 in rice
Depositing lab: Guiliang Tang. Depositing organization: Michigan Technological University. Publication: Effective small RNA destruction by the expression of a short tandem target mimic in Arabidopsis. Yan J, Gu Y, Jia X, Kang W, Pan S, Tang X, Chen X, Tang G. Plant Cell. 2012 Feb;24(2):415-27. doi: 10.1105/tpc.111.094144. Epub 2012 Feb 17. PubMed 22345490.
Backbone
  Vector backbone: pCAMBIA-1301
  Backbone manufacturer: CAMBIA Company
  Backbone size w/o insert (bp): 11827
  Vector type: Bacterial Expression, Yeast Expression, Plant Expression
  Selectable markers: Hygromycin
Growth in bacteria
  Bacterial resistance: Chloramphenicol and Kanamycin, 25 & 50 μg/mL
  Growth temperature: 37°C
  Growth strain: DH5alpha
  Copy number: Unknown
Gene/Insert
  Gene/Insert name: miR156 (alt name: Osa-miR156)
  Species: Rice
  Insert size (bp): 2862
  Promoter: 2x35S
  Cloning method: Restriction Enzyme; 5′ cloning site PacI (unknown if destroyed); 3′ cloning site PacI (unknown if destroyed)
  Sequencing primers: 5′ 35S promoter; 3′ AGGTTTAGTCGTCTCGTGTCTG
Terms and licenses: Academic/Nonprofit Terms; Industry Terms: Not Available to Industry
Depositor comments: GenBank/Entrez ID of gene: miRBase (MI0000653-MI0000662, MI0001090, MI0001091) This plasmid used to disturb miR156’s expression by STTM method invented by Dr. Guiliang Tang’s Lab in Michigan Technological University (Plant cell, 2012), Houghton, MI, USA. The method used to construct this plasmid refers to Tang et al., (Methods, 2012) with minor revision The STTM sequence in this plasmid may contain discrepancies compared to the reference sequence(s). According to the depositing lab, these mutations should not affect plasmid function. For additional published information regarding this plasmid, please see https://www.cell.com/molecular-plant/pdf/S1674-2052(18)30275-2.pdf?_returnURL=https%3A%2F%2Flinkinghub.elsevier.com%2Fretrieve%2Fpii%2FS1674205218302752%3Fshowall%3Dtrue#
How to cite: Osa-pCAMBIA-1301-STTM156 was a gift from Guiliang Tang (Addgene plasmid # 84194 ; http://n2t.net/addgene:84194 ; RRID:Addgene_84194)
